>Addgene plasmid #211689 | pCF826-sgNT-1_U6-sgRNA-EFS-Cas9-P2A-mCherry2 | addgene full sequence | sequence record 421511 | Addgene NGS Result
GTCGACGGATCGGGAGATCTCCCGATCCCCTATGGTGCACTCTCAGTACAATCTGCTCTGATGCCGCATA
GTTAAGCCAGTATCTGCTCCCTGCTTGTGTGTTGGAGGTCGCTGAGTAGTGCGCGAGCAAAATTTAAGCT
ACAACAAGGCAAGGCTTGACCGACAATTGCATGAAGAATCTGCTTAGGGTTAGGCGTTTTGCGCTGCTTC
GCGATGTACGGGCCAGATATTGACATTGATTATTGACTAGTTATTAATAGTAATCAATTACGGGGTCATT
AGTTCATAGCCCATATATGGAGTTCCGCGTTACATAACTTACGGTAAATGGCCCGCCTGGCTGACCGCCC
AACGACCCCCGCCCATTGACGTCAATAATGACGTATGTTCCCATAGTAACGCCAATAGGGACTTTCCATT
GACGTCAATGGGTGGAGTATTTACGGTAAACTGCCCACTTGGCAGTACATCAAGTGTATCATATGCCAAG
TACGCCCCCTATTGACGTCAATGACGGTAAATGGCCCGCCTGGCATTATGCCCAGTACATGACCTTATGG
GACTTTCCTACTTGGCAGTACATCTACGTATTAGTCATCGCTATTACCATGGTGATGCGGTTTTGGCAGT
ACATCAATGGGCGTGGATAGCGGTTTGACTCACGGGGATTTCCAAGTCTCCACCCCATTGACGTCAATGG
GAGTTTGTTTTGGCACCAAAATCAACGGGACTTTCCAAAATGTCGTAACAACTCCGCCCCATTGACGCAA
ATGGGCGGTAGGCGTGTACGGTGGGAGGTCTATATAAGCAGCGCGTTTTGCCTGTACTGGGTCTCTCTGG
TTAGACCAGATCTGAGCCTGGGAGCTCTCTGGCTAACTAGGGAACCCACTGCTTAAGCCTCAATAAAGCT
TGCCTTGAGTGCTTCAAGTAGTGTGTGCCCGTCTGTTGTGTGACTCTGGTAACTAGAGATCCCTCAGACC
CTTTTAGTCAGTGTGGAAAATCTCTAGCAGTGGCGCCCGAACAGGGACTTGAAAGCGAAAGGGAAACCAG
AGGAGCTCTCTCGACGCAGGACTCGGCTTGCTGAAGCGCGCACGGCAAGAGGCGAGGGGCGGCGACTGGT
GAGTACGCCAAAAATTTTGACTAGCGGAGGCTAGAAGGAGAGAGATGGGTGCGAGAGCGTCAGTATTAAG
CGGGGGAGAATTAGATCGCGATGGGAAAAAATTCGGTTAAGGCCAGGGGGAAAGAAAAAATATAAATTAA
AACATATAGTATGGGCAAGCAGGGAGCTAGAACGATTCGCAGTTAATCCTGGCCTGTTAGAAACATCAGA
AGGCTGTAGACAAATACTGGGACAGCTACAACCATCCCTTCAGACAGGATCAGAAGAACTTAGATCATTA
TATAATACAGTAGCAACCCTCTATTGTGTGCATCAAAGGATAGAGATAAAAGACACCAAGGAAGCTTTAG
ACAAGATAGAGGAAGAGCAAAACAAAAGTAAGACCACCGCACAGCAAGCGGCCGCTGATCTTCAGACCTG
GAGGAGGAGATATGAGGGACAATTGGAGAAGTGAATTATATAAATATAAAGTAGTAAAAATTGAACCATT
AGGAGTAGCACCCACCAAGGCAAAGAGAAGAGTGGTGCAGAGAGAAAAAAGAGCAGTGGGAATAGGAGCT
TTGTTCCTTGGGTTCTTGGGAGCAGCAGGAAGCACTATGGGCGCAGCGTCAATGACGCTGACGGTACAGG
CCAGACAATTATTGTCTGGTATAGTGCAGCAGCAGAACAATTTGCTGAGGGCTATTGAGGCGCAACAGCA
TCTGTTGCAACTCACAGTCTGGGGCATCAAGCAGCTCCAGGCAAGAATCCTGGCTGTGGAAAGATACCTA
AAGGATCAACAGCTCCTGGGGATTTGGGGTTGCTCTGGAAAACTCATTTGCACCACTGCTGTGCCTTGGA
ATGCTAGTTGGAGTAATAAATCTCTGGAACAGATTTGGAATCACACGACCTGGATGGAGTGGGACAGAGA
AATTAACAATTACACAAGCTTAATACACTCCTTAATTGAAGAATCGCAAAACCAGCAAGAAAAGAATGAA
CAAGAATTATTGGAATTAGATAAATGGGCAAGTTTGTGGAATTGGTTTAACATAACAAATTGGCTGTGGT
ATATAAAATTATTCATAATGATAGTAGGAGGCTTGGTAGGTTTAAGAATAGTTTTTGCTGTACTTTCTAT
AGTGAATAGAGTTAGGCAGGGATATTCACCATTATCGTTTCAGACCCACCTCCCAACCCCGAGGGGACCC
GACAGGCCCGAAGGAATAGAAGAAGAAGGTGGAGAGAGAGACAGAGACAGATCCATTCGATTAGTGAACG
GATCGGCACTGCGTGCGCCAATTCTGCAGACAAATGGCAGTATTCATCCACAATTTTAAAAGAAAAGGGG
GGATTGGGGGGTACAGTGCAGGGGAAAGAATAGTAGACATAATAGCAACAGACATACAAACTAAAGAATT
ACAAAAACAAATTACAAAAATTCAAAATTTTCGGGTTTATTACAGGGACAGCAGAGATCCAGTTTGGTTA
ATTAAGGTACCGAGGGCCTATTTCCCATGATTCCTTCATATTTGCATATACGATACAAGGCTGTTAGAGA
GATAATTAGAATTAATTTGACTGTAAACACAAAGATATTAGTACAAAATACGTGACGTAGAAAGTAATAA
TTTCTTGGGTAGTTTGCAGTTTTAAAATTATGTTTTAAAATGGACTATCATATGCTTACCGTAACTTGAA
AGTATTTCGATTTCTTGGCTTTATATATCTTGTGGAAAGGACGAAACACCGGGCCAAACGTGCCCTGACG
GGTTTAAGAGCTATGCTGGAAACAGCATAGCAAGTTTAAATAAGGCTAGTCCGTTATCAACTTGAAAAAG
TGGCACCGAGTCGGTGCTTTTTTTGAATTCGCTAGCTAGGTCTTGAAAGGAGTGGGAATTGGCTCCGGTG
CCCGTCAGTGGGCAGAGCGCACATCGCCCACAGTCCCCGAGAAGTTGGGGGGAGGGGTCGGCAATTGATC
CGGTGCCTAGAGAAGGTGGCGCGGGGTAAACTGGGAAAGTGATGTCGTGTACTGGCTCCGCCTTTTTCCC
GAGGGTGGGGGAGAACCGTATATAAGTGCAGTAGTCGCCGTGAACGTTCTTTTTCGCAACGGGTTTGCCG
CCAGAACACAGGACCGGTTCTAGAGCGCTGCCACCATGGACAAGAAGTACAGCATCGGCCTGGACATCGG
CACCAACTCTGTGGGCTGGGCCGTGATCACCGACGAGTACAAGGTGCCCAGCAAGAAATTCAAGGTGCTG
GGCAACACCGACCGGCACAGCATCAAGAAGAACCTGATCGGAGCCCTGCTGTTCGACAGCGGCGAAACAG
CCGAGGCCACCCGGCTGAAGAGAACCGCCAGAAGAAGATACACCAGACGGAAGAACCGGATCTGCTATCT
GCAAGAGATCTTCAGCAACGAGATGGCCAAGGTGGACGACAGCTTCTTCCACAGACTGGAAGAGTCCTTC
CTGGTGGAAGAGGATAAGAAGCACGAGCGGCACCCCATCTTCGGCAACATCGTGGACGAGGTGGCCTACC
ACGAGAAGTACCCCACCATCTACCACCTGAGAAAGAAACTGGTGGACAGCACCGACAAGGCCGACCTGCG
GCTGATCTATCTGGCCCTGGCCCACATGATCAAGTTCCGGGGCCACTTCCTGATCGAGGGCGACCTGAAC
CCCGACAACAGCGACGTGGACAAGCTGTTCATCCAGCTGGTGCAGACCTACAACCAGCTGTTCGAGGAAA
ACCCCATCAACGCCAGCGGCGTGGACGCCAAGGCCATCCTGTCTGCCAGACTGAGCAAGAGCAGACGGCT
GGAAAATCTGATCGCCCAGCTGCCCGGCGAGAAGAAGAATGGCCTGTTCGGAAACCTGATTGCCCTGAGC
CTGGGCCTGACCCCCAACTTCAAGAGCAACTTCGACCTGGCCGAGGATGCCAAACTGCAGCTGAGCAAGG
ACACCTACGACGACGACCTGGACAACCTGCTGGCCCAGATCGGCGACCAGTACGCCGACCTGTTTCTGGC
CGCCAAGAACCTGTCCGACGCCATCCTGCTGAGCGACATCCTGAGAGTGAACACCGAGATCACCAAGGCC
CCCCTGAGCGCCTCTATGATCAAGAGATACGACGAGCACCACCAGGACCTGACCCTGCTGAAAGCTCTCG
TGCGGCAGCAGCTGCCTGAGAAGTACAAAGAGATTTTCTTCGACCAGAGCAAGAACGGCTACGCCGGCTA
CATTGACGGCGGAGCCAGCCAGGAAGAGTTCTACAAGTTCATCAAGCCCATCCTGGAAAAGATGGACGGC
ACCGAGGAACTGCTCGTGAAGCTGAACAGAGAGGACCTGCTGCGGAAGCAGCGGACCTTCGACAACGGCA
GCATCCCCCACCAGATCCACCTGGGAGAGCTGCACGCCATTCTGCGGCGGCAGGAAGATTTTTACCCATT
CCTGAAGGACAACCGGGAAAAGATCGAGAAGATCCTGACCTTCCGCATCCCCTACTACGTGGGCCCTCTG
GCCAGGGGAAACAGCAGATTCGCCTGGATGACCAGAAAGAGCGAGGAAACCATCACCCCCTGGAACTTCG
AGGAAGTGGTGGACAAGGGCGCTTCCGCCCAGAGCTTCATCGAGCGGATGACCAACTTCGATAAGAACCT
GCCCAACGAGAAGGTGCTGCCCAAGCACAGCCTGCTGTACGAGTACTTCACCGTGTATAACGAGCTGACC
AAAGTGAAATACGTGACCGAGGGAATGAGAAAGCCCGCCTTCCTGAGCGGCGAGCAGAAAAAGGCCATCG
TGGACCTGCTGTTCAAGACCAACCGGAAAGTGACCGTGAAGCAGCTGAAAGAGGACTACTTCAAGAAAAT
CGAGTGCTTCGACTCCGTGGAAATCTCCGGCGTGGAAGATCGGTTCAACGCCTCCCTGGGCACATACCAC
GATCTGCTGAAAATTATCAAGGACAAGGACTTCCTGGACAATGAGGAAAACGAGGACATTCTGGAAGATA
TCGTGCTGACCCTGACACTGTTTGAGGACAGAGAGATGATCGAGGAACGGCTGAAAACCTATGCCCACCT
GTTCGACGACAAAGTGATGAAGCAGCTGAAGCGGCGGAGATACACCGGCTGGGGCAGGCTGAGCCGGAAG
CTGATCAACGGCATCCGGGACAAGCAGTCCGGCAAGACAATCCTGGATTTCCTGAAGTCCGACGGCTTCG
CCAACAGAAACTTCATGCAGCTGATCCACGACGACAGCCTGACCTTTAAAGAGGACATCCAGAAAGCCCA
GGTGTCCGGCCAGGGCGATAGCCTGCACGAGCACATTGCCAATCTGGCCGGCAGCCCCGCCATTAAGAAG
GGCATCCTGCAGACAGTGAAGGTGGTGGACGAGCTCGTGAAAGTGATGGGCCGGCACAAGCCCGAGAACA
TCGTGATCGAAATGGCCAGAGAGAACCAGACCACCCAGAAGGGACAGAAGAACAGCCGCGAGAGAATGAA
GCGGATCGAAGAGGGCATCAAAGAGCTGGGCAGCCAGATCCTGAAAGAACACCCCGTGGAAAACACCCAG
CTGCAGAACGAGAAGCTGTACCTGTACTACCTGCAGAATGGGCGGGATATGTACGTGGACCAGGAACTGG
ACATCAACCGGCTGTCCGACTACGATGTGGACCATATCGTGCCTCAGAGCTTTCTGAAGGACGACTCCAT
CGACAACAAGGTGCTGACCAGAAGCGACAAGAACCGGGGCAAGAGCGACAACGTGCCCTCCGAAGAGGTC
GTGAAGAAGATGAAGAACTACTGGCGGCAGCTGCTGAACGCCAAGCTGATTACCCAGAGAAAGTTCGACA
ATCTGACCAAGGCCGAGAGAGGCGGCCTGAGCGAACTGGATAAGGCCGGCTTCATCAAGAGACAGCTGGT
GGAAACCCGGCAGATCACAAAGCACGTGGCACAGATCCTGGACTCCCGGATGAACACTAAGTACGACGAG
AATGACAAGCTGATCCGGGAAGTGAAAGTGATCACCCTGAAGTCCAAGCTGGTGTCCGATTTCCGGAAGG
ATTTCCAGTTTTACAAAGTGCGCGAGATCAACAACTACCACCACGCCCACGACGCCTACCTGAACGCCGT
CGTGGGAACCGCCCTGATCAAAAAGTACCCTAAGCTGGAAAGCGAGTTCGTGTACGGCGACTACAAGGTG
TACGACGTGCGGAAGATGATCGCCAAGAGCGAGCAGGAAATCGGCAAGGCTACCGCCAAGTACTTCTTCT
ACAGCAACATCATGAACTTTTTCAAGACCGAGATTACCCTGGCCAACGGCGAGATCCGGAAGCGGCCTCT
GATCGAGACAAACGGCGAAACCGGGGAGATCGTGTGGGATAAGGGCCGGGATTTTGCCACCGTGCGGAAA
GTGCTGAGCATGCCCCAAGTGAATATCGTGAAAAAGACCGAGGTGCAGACAGGCGGCTTCAGCAAAGAGT
CTATCCTGCCCAAGAGGAACAGCGATAAGCTGATCGCCAGAAAGAAGGACTGGGACCCTAAGAAGTACGG
CGGCTTCGACAGCCCCACCGTGGCCTATTCTGTGCTGGTGGTGGCCAAAGTGGAAAAGGGCAAGTCCAAG
AAACTGAAGAGTGTGAAAGAGCTGCTGGGGATCACCATCATGGAAAGAAGCAGCTTCGAGAAGAATCCCA
TCGACTTTCTGGAAGCCAAGGGCTACAAAGAAGTGAAAAAGGACCTGATCATCAAGCTGCCTAAGTACTC
CCTGTTCGAGCTGGAAAACGGCCGGAAGAGAATGCTGGCCTCTGCCGGCGAACTGCAGAAGGGAAACGAA
CTGGCCCTGCCCTCCAAATATGTGAACTTCCTGTACCTGGCCAGCCACTATGAGAAGCTGAAGGGCTCCC
CCGAGGATAATGAGCAGAAACAGCTGTTTGTGGAACAGCACAAGCACTACCTGGACGAGATCATCGAGCA
GATCAGCGAGTTCTCCAAGAGAGTGATCCTGGCCGACGCTAATCTGGACAAAGTGCTGTCCGCCTACAAC
AAGCACCGGGATAAGCCCATCAGAGAGCAGGCCGAGAATATCATCCACCTGTTTACCCTGACCAATCTGG
GAGCCCCTGCCGCCTTCAAGTACTTTGACACCACCATCGACCGGAAGAGGTACACCAGCACCAAAGAGGT
GCTGGACGCCACCCTGATCCACCAGAGCATCACCGGCCTGTACGAGACACGGATCGACCTGTCTCAGCTG
GGAGGCGACAAGCGACCTGCCGCCACAAAGAAGGCTGGACAGGCTAAGAAGAAGAAAGATTACAAAGACG
ATGACGATAAGGGATCCGGCGCAACAAACTTCTCTCTGCTGAAACAAGCCGGAGATGTCGAAGAGAATCC
TGGACCGATGGTCAGTAAAGGTGAAGAGGACAATATGGCTATCATCAAGGAGTTCATGCGCTTTAAGGTA
CACATGGAAGGCTCAGTTAACGGGCATGAGTTCGAAATAGAGGGAGAAGGTGAAGGACGCCCCTATGAAG
GCACCCAAACGGCTAAGCTGAAGGTAACTAAGGGCGGTCCCTTGCCCTTCGCCTGGGACATACTGAGCCC
GCAGTTCATGTACGGTTCCAAAGCCTATGTAAAACACCCCGCCGACATTCCTGACTATCTTAAGCTGTCT
TTTCCCGAAGGCTTTAACTGGGAAAGAGTAATGAATTTCGAGGATGGAGGGGTGGTCACTGTAACACAGG
ATTCTAGTCTGCAAGATGGGGAGTTCATCTACAAGGTGAAGCTGCGCGGCACGAATTTTCCCTCAGATGG
TCCTGTCATGCAGTGTCGGACTATGGGGTGGGAAGCAAGCACAGAAAGAATGTATCCTGAGGACGGGGCA
CTGAAGGGAGAGATCAAACAGCGGCTCAAACTTAAAGACGGCGGGCACTATGACGCCGAAGTTAAGACAA
CTTACAAGGCCAAGAAGCCCGTTCAGTTGCCGGGCGCATACAACGTGGACATAAAGCTCGACATCTTGTC
CCATAATGAGGACTACACAATCGTGGAACAGTATGAACGGGCCGAGGGCAGACATTCTACCGGGGGGATG
GATGAGCTTTACAAGTAAACGCGTTAAGTCGACAATCAACCTCTGGATTACAAAATTTGTGAAAGATTGA
CTGGTATTCTTAACTATGTTGCTCCTTTTACGCTATGTGGATACGCTGCTTTAATGCCTTTGTATCATGC
TATTGCTTCCCGTATGGCTTTCATTTTCTCCTCCTTGTATAAATCCTGGTTGCTGTCTCTTTATGAGGAG
TTGTGGCCCGTTGTCAGGCAACGTGGCGTGGTGTGCACTGTGTTTGCTGACGCAACCCCCACTGGTTGGG
GCATTGCCACCACCTGTCAGCTCCTTTCCGGGACTTTCGCTTTCCCCCTCCCTATTGCCACGGCGGAACT
CATCGCCGCCTGCCTTGCCCGCTGCTGGACAGGGGCTCGGCTGTTGGGCACTGACAATTCCGTGGTGTTG
TCGGGGAAATCATCGTCCTTTCCTTGGCTGCTCGCCTGTGTTGCCACCTGGATTCTGCGCGGGACGTCCT
TCTGCTACGTCCCTTCGGCCCTCAATCCAGCGGACCTTCCTTCCCGCGGCCTGCTGCCGGCTCTGCGGCC
TCTTCCGCGTCTTCGCCTTCGCCCTCAGACGAGTCGGATCTCCCTTTGGGCCGCCTCCCCGCGTCGACTT
TAAGACCAATGACTTACAAGGCAGCTGTAGATCTTAGCCACTTTTTAAAAGAAAAGGGGGGACTGGAAGG
GCTAATTCACTCCCAACGAAGACAAGATCTGCTTTTTGCTTGTACTGGGTCTCTCTGGTTAGACCAGATC
TGAGCCTGGGAGCTCTCTGGCTAACTAGGGAACCCACTGCTTAAGCCTCAATAAAGCTTGCCTTGAGTGC
TTCAAGTAGTGTGTGCCCGTCTGTTGTGTGACTCTGGTAACTAGAGATCCCTCAGACCCTTTTAGTCAGT
GTGGAAAATCTCTAGCAGGGCCCGTTTAAACCCGCTGATCAGCCTCGACTGTGCCTTCTAGTTGCCAGCC
ATCTGTTGTTTGCCCCTCCCCCGTGCCTTCCTTGACCCTGGAAGGTGCCACTCCCACTGTCCTTTCCTAA
TAAAATGAGGAAATTGCATCGCATTGTCTGAGTAGGTGTCATTCTATTCTGGGGGGTGGGGTGGGGCAGG
ACAGCAAGGGGGAGGATTGGGAAGACAATAGCAGGCATGCTGGGGATGCGGTGGGCTCTATGGCTTCTGA
GGCGGAAAGAACCAGCCATTAATGAAAAGAACCAGCCATTAATGAATCGGCCAACGCGCGGGGAGAGGCG
GTTTGCGTATTGGGCGCTCTTCCGCTTCCTCGCTCACTGACTCGCTGCGCTCGGTCGTTCGGCTGCGGCG
AGCGGTATCAGCTCACTCAAAGGCGGTAATACGGTTATCCACAGAATCAGGGGATAACGCAGGAAAGAAC
ATGTGAGCAAAAGGCCAGCAAAAGGCCAGGAACCGTAAAAAGGCCGCGTTGCTGGCGTTTTTCCATAGGC
TCCGCCCCCCTGACGAGCATCACAAAAATCGACGCTCAAGTCAGAGGTGGCGAAACCCGACAGGACTATA
AAGATACCAGGCGTTTCCCCCTGGAAGCTCCCTCGTGCGCTCTCCTGTTCCGACCCTGCCGCTTACCGGA
TACCTGTCCGCCTTTCTCCCTTCGGGAAGCGTGGCGCTTTCTCATAGCTCACGCTGTAGGTATCTCAGTT
CGGTGTAGGTCGTTCGCTCCAAGCTGGGCTGTGTGCACGAACCCCCCGTTCAGCCCGACCGCTGCGCCTT
ATCCGGTAACTATCGTCTTGAGTCCAACCCGGTAAGACACGACTTATCGCCACTGGCAGCAGCCACTGGT
AACAGGATTAGCAGAGCGAGGTATGTAGGCGGTGCTACAGAGTTCTTGAAGTGGTGGCCTAACTACGGCT
ACACTAGAAGAACAGTATTTGGTATCTGCGCTCTGCTGAAGCCAGTTACCTTCGGAAAAAGAGTTGGTAG
CTCTTGATCCGGCAAACAAACCACCGCTGGTAGCGGTGGTTTTTTTGTTTGCAAGCAGCAGATTACGCGC
AGAAAAAAAGGATCTCAAGAAGATCCTTTGATCTTTTCTACGGGGTCTGACGCTCAGTGGAACGAAAACT
CACGTTAAGGGATTTTGGTCATGAGATTATCAAAAAGGATCTTCACCTAGATCCTTTTAAATTAAAAATG
AAGTTTTAAATCAATCTAAAGTATATATGAGTAAACTTGGTCTGACAGTTACCAATGCTTAATCAGTGAG
GCACCTATCTCAGCGATCTGTCTATTTCGTTCATCCATAGTTGCCTGACTCCCCGTCGTGTAGATAACTA
CGATACGGGAGGGCTTACCATCTGGCCCCAGTGCTGCAATGATACCGCGAGACCCACGCTCACCGGCTCC
AGATTTATCAGCAATAAACCAGCCAGCCGGAAGGGCCGAGCGCAGAAGTGGTCCTGCAACTTTATCCGCC
TCCATCCAGTCTATTAATTGTTGCCGGGAAGCTAGAGTAAGTAGTTCGCCAGTTAATAGTTTGCGCAACG
TTGTTGCCATTGCTACAGGCATCGTGGTGTCACGCTCGTCGTTTGGTATGGCTTCATTCAGCTCCGGTTC
CCAACGATCAAGGCGAGTTACATGATCCCCCATGTTGTGCAAAAAAGCGGTTAGCTCCTTCGGTCCTCCG
ATCGTTGTCAGAAGTAAGTTGGCCGCAGTGTTATCACTCATGGTTATGGCAGCACTGCATAATTCTCTTA
CTGTCATGCCATCCGTAAGATGCTTTTCTGTGACTGGTGAGTACTCAACCAAGTCATTCTGAGAATAGTG
TATGCGGCGACCGAGTTGCTCTTGCCCGGCGTCAATACGGGATAATACCGCGCCACATAGCAGAACTTTA
AAAGTGCTCATCATTGGAAAACGTTCTTCGGGGCGAAAACTCTCAAGGATCTTACCGCTGTTGAGATCCA
GTTCGATGTAACCCACTCGTGCACCCAACTGATCTTCAGCATCTTTTACTTTCACCAGCGTTTCTGGGTG
AGCAAAAACAGGAAGGCAAAATGCCGCAAAAAAGGGAATAAGGGCGACACGGAAATGTTGAATACTCATA
CTCTTCCTTTTTCAATATTATTGAAGCATTTATCAGGGTTATTGTCTCATGAGCGGATACATATTTGAAT
GTATTTAGAAAAATAAACAAATAGGGGTTCCGCGCACATTTCCCCGAAAAGTGCCACCTGAC
Features (pLannotate 1.2.2; 24 found; start..end, strand, type, name):
     31..83      -  misc_feature   bom (fragment): basis of mobility region from pBR322
    232..611     +  enhancer       CMV enhancer: human cytomegalovirus immediate early enhancer
    612..811     +  promoter       CMV promoter: human cytomegalovirus (CMV) immediate early promoter
    829..1009    +  LTR            5' LTR (truncated): truncated 5' long terminal repeat (LTR) from HIV-1
   1056..1181    +  misc_feature   HIV-1 Ψ: packaging signal of human immunodeficiency virus type 1
   1165..1528    +  CDS            HIV-1 gag (fragment): gag protein from human immunodeficiency virus 1; gag
   1674..1907    +  misc_feature   RRE: The Rev response element (RRE) of HIV-1 allows for Rev-dependent mRNA export from the nucleus to the cytoplasm.
   2284..2384    +  CDS            Rev (fragment): human immunodeficiency virus 1 (HIV-1) Rev protein; rev; enhances nuclear export of unspliced and incompletely spliced viral mRNAs
   2434..2551    +  misc_feature   cPPT/CTS: central polypurine tract and central termination sequence of HIV-1
   2602..2842    +  promoter       U6 promoter: RNA polymerase III promoter for human U6 snRNA
   2890..2957    +  misc_RNA       tracrRNA (fragment): trans-activating CRISPR RNA for the Streptococcus pyogenes CRISPR/Cas9 system
   2976..2994    +  CDS            small t antigen (fragment): SV40 (simian virus 40) small t antigen
   3020..3231    +  promoter       EF-1α core promoter: core promoter for human elongation factor EF-1α
   3256..7359    +  CDS            Cas9: Cas9 (Csn1) endonuclease from the Streptococcus pyogenes Type II CRISPR/Cas system generates RNA-guided double strand breaks in DNA
   7498..8205    +  CDS            mCherry2: mCherry2 is a basic (constitutively fluorescent) red fluorescent protein published in 2017, derived from Discosoma sp.. It has very low acid sensitivity.
   8224..8812    +  misc_feature   WPRE: woodchuck hepatitis virus posttranscriptional regulatory element
   8863..8882    +  misc_feature   cPPT/CTS (fragment): central polypurine tract and central termination sequence of HIV-1
   8884..9117    +  LTR            3' LTR (ΔU3): self-inactivating 3' long terminal repeat (LTR) from HIV-1
   9149..9373    +  polyA_signal   bGH poly(A) signal: bovine growth hormone polyadenylation signal
   9377..9396    +  promoter       SV40 promoter (fragment): SV40 enhancer and early promoter
   9417..9467    -  CDS            lacI (fragment): lac repressor; lacI; The lac repressor binds to the lac operator to inhibit transcription in E. coli. This inhibition can be relieved by adding lactose or isopropyl-β-D-thiogalactopyranoside (IPTG).
   9650..10238   -  rep_origin     ori: high-copy-number ColE1/pMB1/pBR322/pUC origin of replication
  10409..11269   -  CDS            AmpR: β-lactamase; bla; confers resistance to ampicillin, carbenicillin, and related antibiotics
  11270..11374   -  promoter       AmpR promoter: bla
