[The description below was written by a language model from this plasmid's Addgene catalogue record and pLannotate feature annotations shown in this document.]
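Description:
pCF826-sgNT-1_U6-sgRNA-EFS-Cas9-P2A-mCherry2 is an all-in-one lentiviral CRISPR vector of about 11.4 kb, built on the pCF826 backbone for delivery into mammalian cells. It is propagated in E. coli through a high-copy ColE1/pUC-type origin and selected with ampicillin via the β-lactamase gene. The lentiviral frame has a third-generation, self-inactivating layout. A CMV enhancer/promoter replaces the U3 region upstream of a truncated HIV-1 5' LTR to drive genomic RNA production in packaging cells. This is followed by the Ψ packaging signal with a gag fragment, the Rev response element for Rev-dependent nuclear export, and the cPPT/CTS, which aids nuclear import of the reverse-transcribed genome. The transfer cassette ends in a ΔU3 3' LTR, so the integrated provirus lacks LTR promoter activity, and a bGH polyadenylation signal lies downstream.

The payload consists of two expression units. A human U6 RNA polymerase III promoter transcribes a single guide RNA joined to a Streptococcus pyogenes tracrRNA-derived scaffold. Here the guide is sgNT-1; the name suggests a non-targeting control, although the record does not state this explicitly. Downstream, the compact EF-1α core (EFS) promoter drives SpyCas9 linked to the red fluorescent protein mCherry2. According to the construct name the link is a P2A self-cleaving peptide, which is not separately annotated in the feature table. Both proteins therefore come from one transcript, and fluorescence marks transduced, Cas9-expressing cells. A WPRE after the reporter enhances transcript stability and expression. There is no mammalian drug-selection marker, so cells would be tracked or sorted by mCherry2. The associated publication concerns CRISPR-mediated killing of glioma cells, where this plasmid would plausibly serve as a control alongside targeting guides.
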