Addgene plasmid #211689: pCF826-sgNT-1_U6-sgRNA-EFS-Cas9-P2A-mCherry2
Purpose: U6-sgRNA-EFS-Cas9-P2A-mCherry2
Depositing lab: Christof Fellmann. Depositing organization: J. David Gladstone Institutes. Publication: Targeting the non-coding genome and temozolomide signature enables CRISPR-mediated glioma oncolysis. Tan IL, Perez AR, Lew RJ, Sun X, Baldwin A, Zhu YK, Shah MM, Berger MS, Doudna JA, Fellmann C. Cell Rep. 2023 Nov 28;42(11):113339. doi: 10.1016/j.celrep.2023.113339. Epub 2023 Nov 2. PubMed 37917583.
Backbone
  Vector backbone: pCF826
  Vector type: Mammalian Expression, Lentiviral, CRISPR
Growth in bacteria
  Bacterial resistance: Ampicillin, 100 μg/mL
  Growth temperature: 37°C
  Growth strain: NEB Stable
  Copy number: Unknown
Gene/Insert
  Gene/Insert name: SpyCas9 and sgNT-1 guide RNA vector
  gRNA/shRNA sequence: GGCCAAACGTGCCCTGACGG
Terms and licenses: Academic/Nonprofit Terms; Industry Terms: Not Available to Industry
How to cite: pCF826-sgNT-1_U6-sgRNA-EFS-Cas9-P2A-mCherry2 was a gift from Christof Fellmann (Addgene plasmid # 211689 ; http://n2t.net/addgene:211689 ; RRID:Addgene_211689)
